>Addgene plasmid #237315 | pTW334e | addgene full sequence | sequence record 472471 | Addgene NGS Result
ATTTTTCTAAATACATTCAAATATGTATCCGCTCATGAGACAATAACCCTGATAAATGCTTCAATAATAT
TGAAAAAGGAAGAGTATGAGGGAAGCGGTGATCGCCGAAGTATCGACTCAACTATCAGAGGTAGTTGGCG
TCATCGAGCGCCATCTCGAACCGACGTTGCTGGCCGTACATTTGTACGGCTCCGCAGTGGATGGCGGCCT
GAAGCCACACAGTGATATTGATTTGCTGGTTACGGTGACCGTAAGGCTTGATGAAACAACGCGGCGAGCT
TTGATCAACGACCTTTTGGAAACTTCGGCTTCCCCTGGAGAGAGCGAGATTCTCCGCGCTGTAGAAGTCA
CCATTGTTGTGCACGACGACATCATTCCGTGGCGTTATCCAGCTAAGCGCGAACTGCAATTTGGAGAATG
GCAGCGCAATGACATTCTTGCAGGTATCTTCGAGCCAGCCACGATCGACATTGATCTGGCTATCTTGCTG
ACAAAAGCAAGAGAACATAGCGTTGCCTTGGTAGGTCCAGCGGCGGAGGAACTCTTTGATCCGGTTCCTG
AACAGGATCTATTTGAGGCGCTAAATGAAACCTTAACGCTATGGAACTCGCCGCCCGACTGGGCTGGAGA
TGAGCGAAATGTAGTGCTTACGTTGTCCCGCATTTGGTACAGCGCAGTAACCGGCAAAATCGCGCCGAAG
GATGTCGCTGCCGACTGGGCAATGGAGCGCCTGCCGGCCCAGTATCAGCCCGTCATACTTGAAGCTAGAC
AGGCTTATCTTGGACAAGAAGAAGATCGCTTGGCCTCGCGCGCAGATCAGTTGGAAGAATTTGTCCACTA
CGTGAAAGGCGAGATCACCAAGGTAGTCGGCAAATAAACGCCATGGGCATTAAAAAATGCCCTCTTGGGT
TATCAAGAGGGTCATTATATTTGCTGAGGAGTGCCGTTAATGCGCAACGCAATTAATGTAAGTTAGCTCA
CTCATTAGGCACAATTCTCATGTTTGACAGCTTATCATCGACTGCACGGTGCACCAATGCTTCTGGCGTC
AGGCAGCCATCGGAAGCTGTGGTATGGCTGTGCAGGTCGTAAATCACTGCATAATTCGTGTCGCTCAAGG
CGCACTCCCGTTCTGGATAATGTTTTTTGCGCCGACATCATAACGGTTCTGGCAAATATTCTGAAATGAG
CTGTTGACAATTAATCATCGGCTCGTATAATGTGTGGAATTGTGAGCGGATAACAATTTCACACAGGAAA
CAGCCAGTCCGTTTAGGTGTTTTCACGAGCACTTCACCAACAACGCGTACAACTAGGAGATATACCATGG
GTATGCAACAGCTCTACCAACCGTTCCGACCACCGTCATCTCCCATTCCAACCCAATTCCGTTCACTCGA
CTCCGCCGGTAAAATCGAAATCCTCGCCGGTCGAATGGCTCTCTGGTTCGAATACGCACCTCTTATCTCT
TCTCTTTACACCGATGGTTTCACTCCTCCAACCATCGAAGAACTCACCGGAATCTCAAGCATCGAACAGA
ACCGTTTAATCGTCGGTGCGCAAGTTCGTGACTCAATTCTTCAATCTATCCATGAACCGGAACTTATTTC
TGCGTTCGACACCGGTGGTGCAGAGCTTCTATACGAAATTCGTCTCCTTAGCACCACGCAGCGTGTTGCA
GCCGCCACATTCATCATTGATCGTAATATTGATTCGAAAGGAGCACAGGATTTGGCACGAGCCATCAAGG
ATTATCCTAACCGTCGTGGAGACGTTGGATGGTTGGATTTTGATTACAACTTACCAGGAGATTGTCTTTC
ATTCTTGTATTACAGGCAGAGCAGAGAGAATAAGAATCCATCGGATCAGAGAACCTCGATGCTTCTACAA
GCATTGGGGGTTGCAGAATCAGAAAAGGCTAAGAACAGGTTGAACACAGAGCTATACGGGGACAAGGAAG
CAGAGAAGGAGAAGGAGAAGAAGAAGAAGGAAGAGGAAGTCAAAGCTATTCGGATTCCAGTGGTGAGGCT
TAAGTTTGGAGAAGTAGCAGAAGCGACCTCGGTGGTAGTTTTACCGGTTTGTAAAGCAGAGGAAGGGGAA
AAGAAGATTCTTGAAGCTCCAATGGAGATCATAGCCGGAGGGGATTTTAAGGTGGTTGAGGCGGAGAAAG
GATGGAAGAGATGGGTAGTGCTTCCGTCGTGGAACCCAGTGGCAGCCATTGGGAAAGGCGGTGTGGCGGT
TTCTTTCAGGGATGATAGAAAAGTGCTGCCTTGGGATGGAAAGGAGGAGCCTTTACTGGTAGTGGCCGAT
AGGGTGAGGAATGTTGTGGAGGCTGATGACGGGTATTATCTCGTGGTGGCTGAGAACGGACTTAAGCTAG
AGAAAGGATCAGATTTGAAGGCGAGAGAGGTGAAGGAGAGTTTAGGGATGGTTGTTTTGGTGGTGAGGCC
GCCAAGAGAAGATGATGATGATTGGCAGACAAGTCATCAGAACTGGGACTGAATTACAAAAATTAGGAGA
TATACATATGATGTCTAATCTGGCGCAGGATTTTCTTGGTGACTTCGGAGCTCGTGACCCTTACCCGGAG
GAGATAGCGAGTCAATTCGGAGATAAAGTGTTGGGATGCCAAAGCACTGAGCACAAGATTTTGATACCAA
ACGCATCTGTTTTGTCTCTCTCCCAGCTTCAGTGTTCCCCTGTTTCGTCTTCACAGCCTCCTTTGTCCGG
CGATGATGCCAGAACTCTCCTCCACAAGGTTTTGGGATGGAGTATAGTGGATAATGAAGCGGGTGGTCTG
AAAATAAGGTGTATGTGGAAAGTGAGGGATTTTGGGTGCGGTGTTGAACTCATAAACAGGATCCATAAGG
TTGCTGAAGCTTCTGGTCATTACCCTTCTCTTCACTTGGAAAGTCCTACCCAAGTTCGAGCTGAACTATT
TACCTCTTCTATCGGAGGGTTGAGCATGAATGATTTCATAATGGCGGCTAAAATAGATGATATCAAGACT
TCTGATCTTTCCCCTAGGAAAAGAGCTTGGGCGTGACGGCTGAAATTAATGAGGAGATATACATATGGTA
TCGAGAATTGCGAATCGAAAGAGCAAAAAGCTCTTGATTGTGAATGAGGATGTTGCTGGTAATTACGACG
ATACCTTCGGTGATGTACAAAAGCAAATTGTTAATTATTTTACATACAAAGCTGTGAGGACGGTTCTTCA
TCAGCTGTACGAAATGAATCCTCCTCAATACACTTGGTTCTATAATCATATCATAACAAACAGACCGACG
GATGGCAAACGTTTCCTCCGTGCCCTCGGCAAGGAGAGTCAGGAGCTTGCAGAAAGAGTGATGATCACGC
GTCTTCACTTGTATGGCAAATGGATCAAGAAATGCGACCATGGGAAGATATACCAGGAAATATCGGATGA
AAACTTGGCGTTGATGCGTGAACGCCTGATGGAGACAGTGATATGGCCTTCCGATGACACAAACTCAAGG
TAATTCAGCTAAGACACTGCACAGGAGATATACATATGATGGCCGCAAACAATAATCCTCAGGGCACTAA
ACCAAACAGTTTAGTTTGTGCAAATTGTGAAGGGGAAGGTTGTGTGGCATGTTCTCAATGCAAAGGAGGT
GGTGTGAATTTGATTGATCATTTCAATGGTCAGTTTAAAGCTGGTGCACTCTGTTGGCTTTGCAGAGGTA
AAAAGGAGGTGTTGTGTGGGGACTGCAATGGAGCTGGTTTCATTGGTGGGTTCTTGAGCACCTTCGATGA
GTAGAGTCAGTAGGGCCCTAAAAAAAAACCCCGCCCCTGACAGGGCAGGGTTTTTTTTGGCGAAAAAACC
CCGCTGAAGCGGGGTTTTTTGCGTACATTGGCTCCGTCTAAGAAAGTATAGCCATCACATCTGAAGCTCT
GAGGGCAATGTAGTTGGAACCATCTTTGCCCTTGAAGTCGTTACCAGCATACTTGGAGTAAAGTACTGTG
CTTCCGGTTGATACTGGTAGAGGCGTAATTTTACCTTCCTCGTCTAGGGAACCCGGTCCAACTGCTATCA
CGGTGCCAATAGAAGGCTTCTCTTTGGTAGTCTCGGTTAACAACAACCCTCCAGCTGTTTTCTCCTCCGC
CTCAGCAACCTTAATAAAGACTCGGTCATTCAAAGGTTTGAGATCTTTGATGTCCTCTGTCTCAAGAATG
CCAACAATATCATCTTCCTTGAGGATAAGATGCTTCACATCATTGAACTCCACCTCAGTTCCTGCGTATT
TGGAGTAGATAATTTGTGCTCCAGTAGGGACAGTGATATCAATTTTGTTCTTCCCAATAGTTCTTCCTTC
ACCCACAGCAACGACTTCACCTCCTTGAGGTTTTGATTGAGCAGTGGATGGAAGTAAGATACCACCTAAA
GTCTTCTCCTCTGCCTCCTTGATCTTCACCAAAACTCGATCTCCCAATGGCTTAATTGAAGTATACTTAG
GGGCAACAACAGAGGCCATATGTATATCTCCTTCTTAAAGTTAAACAAAATTATTTCTAGAGGGCAATTG
TTATCCGGTCGACGTCGACCTTAGTATCCGTAACCTGAGTTGTCCATTGGGTTGCCGACGGGAACTGGTT
CAGGTTCCTTGATCTCAACAACAACGCAGTCCGACATCAAGAAAGTCTTTGCAACCGAAGCTGCGTGTTC
CAAGCAACATCTCACAACCTTTGTTGGATCGATGATTCCTGCAGCCATCAAATCCTCGTACTTGCCGGTT
GCAGCATTGTAACCGAATTTCACGTTATCGTTGGAAAGCACCTTCTCGCTAACTACACTTCCATTAACAC
CAGCATTCTTGGCGATTAGTTTTAGGGGGTAACTTAGTGCTCTTTTAACTATATCCGCTCCAACCTTTTC
TTCATCATTATCAAGCGTGGCTTTAATGGCATCAACCTTGGAAGCAAGACGAAGCAGAGTGCAACCACCA
CCAACAACAATACCTTCCTCGACAGCGGCCTTTGTTGCATTAAGAGCATCTTCAACTCTCAACTTCTTCT
CTTTGAGTTCTGTCTCAGTTTGTGCTCCAACCTGAATCACAGCAACTCCACCAGAGAGCTTTGCAATTCT
CTCATTGAGTTTCTCCTTCTCGTAATCTTGCTCCGCTTGCTCAATAAGATTTTTAATCTGTGTAACACGC
TTTTTCACTGCATCCTGTGTGCTTCCATCACCCACTATGGTCGAGGTTTCCTTTGTGAGGACAACCTTTG
AAGCATTACCAAGAACCTCTTTTCCAGCTTTGTCAAGTGAAAGACCAACTTCCTCACGGATCACAGTTGC
TCCAGTTAGAATGGCAATATCATCAAGGTATTGGCTCTTGCGCTCTCCAAACCCTGGAGCTCTGAGAGCT
GCTATCTTCAGTGTACCTCTAAGCTTGTTTACAACAAGAGTCGCTAAAGCTTCTTGTTCAATGTCTTCAG
CAATAATTAATATTGGGTATCCGCCTCTAATTGCATCCTCCAAAACACCAACAAGATCCCTTGCATTGGT
AATTTTCTTGTCAACGAGAAGTAACTTGCAATTGTCGAACTCGACGGACATTTTCTCGCTGTCTGTCACA
AAGTAAGGAGAGATATAACCACGGTCAAATTGCATTCCTTCTACGACGTAGAGGTTGTTCTCGGCACTTT
TACCCTCCTCAAGGGTAACCACACCTTTCCTGCCCACTTTGCTCATTGCTTCAGCAATCATATTTCCAAT
TTCGTCGTTGTTACCCGCACTAACAGCTGCAACATCTGCAAGTTCACTGTCTTCAACCTCCTTAGACATT
TTCTTGAGCTCGGTAACCAAAGCCTTTGCTGTCTTCTCAATACCTCTGGTGATCAAAACAGGGTTTGCAC
CAGCAGCTACCACCTTGACACCCTCAGCGATAAAACCTTGTGCAAGAACAACAGATGTTGTTGTACCGTC
ACCAGCCAAGTCATTGGTTTTGGCAGCCGCTTGCCTCACAAGCTTAGCGCCAATGTTCTCAACCGGGTCT
TCCAACTCAACCTCTCTTGCAACAGTCACACCATCATTAACAATTCGTGGTGATCCATACTTGCTCTCAA
GAACAACATTTCGTCCTTTGGGTCCAAGTGTAACGCCAACAAGATCTGCGAGCTTGTTGACACCAGCTTG
AAGTCTCCTAATGGTAGTCCCATCTTTGTTGAAATGTAATTCCTTTGCTGCCATATGTATATCTCCTTCT
TAAAGTTAAACAAAATTATTTCTAGCTCCTTACACCATGAGGCCCTCAGGAGCAGCAGCAGCAGGAGCCT
TGGGTTTCGGTTTGTCAACAACAATGGCCTGAGTGGTCAGTACCATTCCTGCTACGGAAGCAGCGTTCTG
TAGCGCACATCTTGTCACTTTAGCCGGATCAATCACTCCAGCTTCGAACAGATTCTCGTAAGTATCAGTC
ATTGCGTTGTACCCATTCTCCCAATCGCTGAACATAATCTTTTCCACAACAACTTCTCCTTCAACTCCAG
CGTTCTGAGCAATAAGAGCAGCTGGTGACAGCAATGCCTTTTGTACTATGTCAGCTCCCAAACGTTCATC
AGCATCCTCAAAAGTCTCCTTAATGGCGGGAATAACAGTGGAGAGATGCACCAAAGCAGCACCACCACCT
GGAACTATGCCTTCCTCGATAGCAGCAAATGTTGCGTTCTTTGCATCCTCGATACGAAGCTTACGGTCCT
CAAGCTCAGTTTCAGTTGCTGCTCCGACTTTAATGACAGCAACACCTCCAGATAGCTTCGCAATTCTCTC
AGCGAGCTTCTCTGAGTCATACACAGAATCAGTCTCAAATAGTTCTTTCTTCAGCTGAGCAATCCGAGCT
TGTAATTCGTCCTTGGAAGCTGCATCTGCAATGAGGGTAGTCGAATCTTTGCTAATCGTGACTTTTCGGG
CAATACCCAATTGATCTATGGTTGCGTTTTCAACCAGTAAGCTCATGTCCATGGCTAGGTACTCAGCTCC
TGTCAAGATTGCAATATCTTGAAGCATGGCTTTTCTTCTTTCTCCAAATCCTGGCGCTTTAACGGCAACA
ACATTGAGGACACCACGAAGCTTGTTCACGACAAGGGTAGCTAAGGCTTCACCAGTAACATCCTCTGCAA
TAATCAACAACGGAGCACGAAGCTGAGTGGTCTTCTCCAAAATAGGGATGATGTCTTTGATCGCAGTGAT
CTTCTGATCAGTGATCAATACCCTAGCATTCTCAAACTCAGCTAGTAGTTTCTCAGGGTTTGTAACAAAC
TGAGGCGAGATGTAACCTCTGTCAATCTCCATCCCTTCTTCAACTTCGACCGTGGTTTCAAAAGAAGATG
AAGATTCAATGGACAAAACACCATCAGGTCCAACTTTGTCGATGGCATCAGCAATCATTGACCCTATAAG
GTCATCATTTCCAGCAGAGATAGAAGCCACAGCTCTGATGTCATCACGACCTTTCACGGGCCTAGCTTTC
TTCTGAAGCTCTTCGATCAGACCTTGAACAGTCTTATCAATTCCCCTCTTGAGTGAAACGGGATTCGCAC
CAGAAGTGACGCTCAACAATCCATGTTTGATTATCTCCCGAGCAAGGATAGACGCAGTGGTTGTCCCATC
ACCAGCAGAGTCATTAGTCTTACTCGCAACCTCACGAATAAGCGCTGCACCAGCATTTTCCATGGCATTA
GGTAACTCAATAGCTCTAGCAATGGTGACTCCATCATTCACAACCTTAGGACTTCCAAATTCATCCAACA
CAACATTCCTCCCTCTGGGGCCAAGCGTAAGACCAACACAATCAGCAAGCTTATCAATACCAGCTTGTAG
AGCAGCTCTAGAGTGCTGGTCAAAAGCTATTTCCTTTACATTCATATGTATATCTCCTACTGCACCTATT
GTTGGTGAAGTGCTCGTGAAAACACCTAAACGGACTGGCTGTTTCCTGTGTGAAATTGTTATCCGCTCAC
AATTCCACACATTATACGAGCCGATGATTAATTGTCAACAGCTCATTTCAGAATATTTGCCAGAACCGTT
ATGATGTCGGCGCAAAAAACATTATCCAGAACGGGAGTGCGCCTTGAGCGACACGAATTATGCAGTGATT
TACGACCTGCACAGCCATACCACAGCTTCCGATGGCTGCCTGACGCCAGAAGCATTGGTGCACCGTGCAG
TCGATGATAAGCTGTCAAACATGAGAATTGTGCCTAATGAGTGAGCTAACTTACATTAATTGCGTTGCGC
GACACCATCGAATGGTGCAAAACCTTTCGCGGTATGGCATGATAGCGCCCGGAAGAGAGTCAATTCAGGG
TGGTGAATGTGAAACCAGTAACGTTATACGATGTCGCAGAGTATGCCGGTGTCTCTTATCAGACCGTTTC
CCGCGTGGTGAACCAGGCCAGCCACGTTTCTGCGAAAACGCGGGAAAAAGTGGAAGCGGCGATGGCGGAG
CTGAATTACATTCCCAACCGCGTGGCACAACAACTGGCGGGCAAACAGTCGTTGCTGATTGGCGTTGCCA
CCTCCAGTCTGGCCCTGCACGCGCCGTCGCAAATTGTCGCGGCGATTAAATCTCGCGCCGATCAACTGGG
TGCCAGCGTGGTGGTGTCGATGGTAGAACGAAGCGGCGTCGAAGCCTGTAAAGCGGCGGTGCACAATCTT
CTCGCGCAACGCGTCAGTGGGCTGATCATTAACTATCCGCTGGATGACCAGGATGCCATTGCTGTGGAAG
CTGCCTGCACTAATGTTCCGGCGTTATTTCTTGATGTCTCTGACCAGACACCCATCAACAGTATTATTTT
CTCCCATGAAGACGGTACGCGACTGGGCGTGGAGCATCTGGTCGCATTGGGTCACCAGCAAATCGCGCTG
TTAGCGGGCCCATTAAGTTCTGTCTCGGCGCGTCTGCGTCTGGCTGGCTGGCATAAATATCTCACTCGCA
ATCAAATTCAGCCGATAGCGGAACGGGAAGGCGACTGGAGTGCCATGTCCGGTTTTCAACAAACCATGCA
AATGCTGAATGAGGGCATCGTTCCCACTGCGATGCTGGTTGCCAACGATCAGATGGCGCTGGGCGCAATG
CGCGCCATTACCGAGTCCGGGCTGCGCGTTGGTGCGGATATCTCGGTAGTGGGATACGACGATACCGAAG
ACAGCTCATGTTATATCCCGCCGTTAACCACCATCAAACAGGATTTTCGCCTGCTGGGGCAAACCAGCGT
GGACCGCTTGCTGCAACTCTCTCAGGGCCAGGCGGTGAAGGGCAATCAGCTGTTGCCCGTCTCACTGGTG
AAAAGAAAAACCACCCTGGCGCCCAATACGCAAACCGCCTCTCCCCGCGCGTTGGCCGATTCATTAATGC
AGCTGGCACGACAGGTTTCCCGACTGGAAAGCGGGCAGTGAAGGGTCCCTAAGTCTCCTCAGCAAAACGA
AAGGCCCAGTCTTTCGACTGAGCCTTTCGTTTTATTTGACCGGATGTCCTCTTCCTCCTGGGCTGACTTC
AGGTGCTACATTTGAAGAGATAAATTGCACTGAAATCTAGAGCGGTTCAGTAGAAAAGATCAAAGGATCT
TCTTGAGATCCTTTTTTTCTGCGCGTAATCTTTTGCCCTGTAAACGAAAAAACCACCTGGGGAGGTGGTT
TGATCGAAGGTTAAGTCAGTTGGGGAACTGCTTAACCGTGGTAACTGGCTTTCGCAGAGCACAGCAACCA
AATCTGTCCTTCCAGTGTAGCCGGACTTTGGCGCACACTTCAAGAGCAACCGCGTGTTTAGCTAAACAAA
TCCTCTGCGAACTCCCAGTTACCAATGGCTGCTGCCAGTGGCGTTTTACCGTGCTTTTCCGGGTTGGACT
CAAGTGAACAGTTACCGGATAAGGCGCAGCAGTCGGGCTGAACGGGGAGTTCTTGCTTACAGCCCAGCTT
GGAGCGAACGACCTACACCGAGCCGAGATACCAGTGTGTGAGCTATGAGAAAGCGCCACACTTCCCGTAA
GGGAGAAAGGCGGAACAGGTATCCGGTAAACGGCAGGGTCGGAACAGGAGAGCGCAAGAGGGAGCGACCC
GCCGGAAACGGTGGGGATCTTTAAGTCCTGTCGGGTTTCGCCCGTACTGTCAGATTCATGGTTGAGCCTC
ACGGCTCCCACAGATGCACCGGAAAAGCGTCTGTTTATGTGAACTCTGGCAGGAGGGCGGAGCCTATGGA
AAAACGCCACCGGCGCGGCCCTGCTGTTTTGCCTCACATGTTAGTCCCCTGCTTATCCACGGAATCTGTG
GGTAACTTTGTATGTGTCCGCAGCGCCCGCCGCAGTCTCACGCCCGGAGCGTAGCGACCGAGTGACGGCC
TTAATTTGGCTT
Features (pLannotate 1.2.2; 23 found; start..end, strand, type, name):
     14..85      +  promoter       AmpR promoter: bla
     86..874     +  CDS            aadA: S3AD_ECOLX - Experimental evidence at protein level: Swiss-Prot protein existence level 1. Mediates bacterial resistance to the antibiotics streptomycin and spectinomycin. From Escherichia coli.
    964..985     +  protein_bind   CAP binding site: CAP binding activates transcription in the presence of cAMP. E. coli catabolite activator protein
   1004..1021    +  promoter       tet promoter (fragment): E. coli promoter for tetracycline efflux protein gene
   1194..1222    +  promoter       tac promoter: strong E. coli promoter; hybrid between the trp and lac UV5 promoters
   1230..1246    +  protein_bind   lac operator: The lac repressor binds to the lac operator to inhibit transcription in E. coli. This inhibition can be relieved by adding lactose or isopropyl-β-D-thiogalactopyranoside (IPTG). lac repressor encoded by lacI
   1336..2499    +  CDS            RAF1.2 (fragment): RAF2_ARATH - Experimental evidence at protein level: Swiss-Prot protein existence level 1. Required for assembly or stability of RuBisCO. Acts at a postchaperonin step to fold and/or assemble the large subunit (rbcL) into RuBisCO. RAF1 brackets an rbcL dimer (rbcL(2)), leading to rbcL(8)-RAF1(4) complex formation. In the next step, RBCS displaces RAF1, thus resulting in holoenzyme formation. From Arabidopsis thaliana (Mouse-ear cress).
   2507..3043    +  CDS            ATP1 (fragment): ATP1_ARATH - Also known as PDL1 From Arabidopsis thaliana (Mouse-ear cress).
   3078..3500    +  CDS            RBCX2 (fragment): RBCX2_ARATH - Experimental evidence at protein level: Swiss-Prot protein existence level 1. Chaperone involved in RuBisCO assembly process. From Arabidopsis thaliana (Mouse-ear cress).
   3542..3781    +  CDS            BSD2 (fragment): BSD2_ARATH - Experimental evidence at protein level: Swiss-Prot protein existence level 1. Chloroplast chaperone required for RuBisCo biogenesis and translational regulation of the RuBisCo large subunit (RbcL) (PubMed:29217567). Stabilizes an end-state assembly intermediate of eight RbcL subunits until the small subunits (RBCSs) become available to produce a complete stable RuBisCo complex containing eight small and eight large subunits (PubMed:29217567). From Arabidopsis thaliana (Mouse-ear cress).
   3891..4496    -  CDS            CPN20 (fragment): CH20_ARATH - Also known as CHCPN10, CPN21. Experimental evidence at protein level: Swiss-Prot protein existence level 1. Involved in abscisic acid (ABA) signaling, independently of its co-chaperone role. Acts as negative regulator of the CHLH-WRKY40 coupled ABA signaling pathway, downstream of CHLH and upstream of WRKY40. From Arabidopsis thaliana (Mouse-ear cress).
   4507..4529    -  RBS            RBS: efficient ribosome binding site from bacteriophage T7 gene 10 (Olins and Rangwala, 1989)
   4574..6211    -  CDS            CPN60B1 (fragment): CPNB1_ARATH - Also known as Cpn60-B(3), LEN1. Experimental evidence at protein level: Swiss-Prot protein existence level 1. Binds RuBisCO small and large subunits and is implicated in the assembly of the enzyme oligomer. Involved in protein assisted folding. Required for proper plastid division. From Arabidopsis thaliana (Mouse-ear cress).
   6222..6244    -  RBS            RBS: efficient ribosome binding site from bacteriophage T7 gene 10 (Olins and Rangwala, 1989)
   6263..7891    -  CDS            CPN60A1 (fragment): CPNA1_ARATH - Also known as Cpn60-A(2), SLP. Experimental evidence at protein level: Swiss-Prot protein existence level 1. Binds RuBisCO small and large subunits and is implicated in the assembly of the enzyme oligomer. Involved in protein assisted folding. Required for proper chloroplast development. From Arabidopsis thaliana (Mouse-ear cress).
   7966..7982    -  protein_bind   lac operator: The lac repressor binds to the lac operator to inhibit transcription in E. coli. This inhibition can be relieved by adding lactose or isopropyl-β-D-thiogalactopyranoside (IPTG). lac repressor encoded by lacI
   7990..8018    -  promoter       tac promoter: strong E. coli promoter; hybrid between the trp and lac UV5 promoters
   8191..8208    -  promoter       tet promoter (fragment): E. coli promoter for tetracycline efflux protein gene
   8227..8248    -  protein_bind   CAP binding site: CAP binding activates transcription in the presence of cAMP. E. coli catabolite activator protein
   8261..8338    +  promoter       lacIq promoter: lacI (mutant); In the lacIq allele, a single base change in the promoter boosts expression of the lacI gene about 10-fold.
   8339..9421    +  CDS            lacI: lac repressor; lacI; The lac repressor binds to the lac operator to inhibit transcription in E. coli. This inhibition can be relieved by adding lactose or isopropyl-β-D-thiogalactopyranoside (IPTG).
   9444..9488    -  terminator     rrnB T1 terminator: transcription terminator T1 from the E. coli rrnB gene
   9578..10316   +  rep_origin     CloDF13 ori: Plasmids containing the CloDF13 (CDF) origin of replication can be propagated in E. coli cells that contain additional plasmids with compatible origins.
