[The description below was written by a language model from this plasmid's Addgene catalogue record and pLannotate feature annotations shown in this document.]
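Description:
pTW334e is a bacterial expression plasmid of about 10.4 kb built on a CloDF13 (CDF) backbone. It supplies seven Arabidopsis thaliana chloroplast chaperones and Rubisco assembly factors to E. coli. The CloDF13 origin is compatible with other common replicons, so the plasmid can be maintained alongside additional plasmids in the same cell. Selection is by spectinomycin resistance from an aadA gene driven by the bla (AmpR) promoter. A lacI gene under the lacIq promoter provides elevated lac repressor levels, and an rrnB T1 terminator lies between lacI and the origin.

The payload is arranged as two convergent operons, each controlled by a tac promoter with a lac operator and therefore IPTG-inducible. The forward operon carries four reading frames in series: Raf1, a second frame, RbcX and Bsd2. By position, the second frame corresponds to the catalogued Raf2, although the automated annotation labels it ATP1/PDL1 and matches the Raf1 frame to a RAF1.2 entry. The reverse-strand operon encodes the chloroplast chaperonin system, Cpn60α followed by Cpn60β and the co-chaperonin Cpn20, with T7 gene 10 ribosome binding sites annotated ahead of the latter two genes. All seven plant genes are annotated as fragments of their reference proteins. This might reflect removal of chloroplast transit peptides, but the record does not say so.

The chaperonins assist folding of the Rubisco large subunit, while Raf1, Raf2, RbcX and Bsd2 act in its later assembly into the holoenzyme. No Rubisco subunit genes are annotated on this plasmid, so they are presumably supplied from a separate compatible plasmid. The associated publication concerns how chaperone selectivity affects assembly of plant Rubisco orthologs in E. coli. Part of the construct derives from an earlier plasmid made in another laboratory.
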