Addgene plasmid #237315: pTW334e
Purpose: expresses A. thaliana Cpn60α Cpn60β Cpn20 Raf1 Raf2 RbcX Bsd2
Depositing lab: Tina Wang. Depositing organization: University of Wisconsin, Madison. Publication: Effects of chaperone selectivity on the assembly of plant Rubisco orthologs in E. coli. Archer J, Kathpalia M, Lee BU, Li S, Wang T. J Exp Bot. 2025 Mar 31:eraf140. doi: 10.1093/jxb/eraf140. PubMed 40163664.
Backbone
  Vector backbone: CloDF13
  Vector type: Bacterial Expression
Growth in bacteria
  Bacterial resistance: Spectinomycin, 50 μg/mL
  Growth temperature: 37°C
  Growth strain: S2060
  Copy number: Unknown
Gene/Insert
  Gene/Insert name: A. thaliana Cpn60α Cpn60β Cpn20 Raf1 Raf2 RbcX Bsd2
  Species: A. thaliana (mustard weed)
Resource information
  A portion of this plasmid was derived from a plasmid made by: Professor Manajit Hayer-Hartl
Terms and licenses: Academic/Nonprofit Terms; Industry Terms: Not Available to Industry
How to cite: pTW334e was a gift from Tina Wang (Addgene plasmid # 237315 ; http://n2t.net/addgene:237315 ; RRID:Addgene_237315)
